Addgene plasmid #103380: LSB-hsa-miR-26b-5p
Purpose: Used to sense miRNA activity using fluorescence based tools. hsa-miR-26b-5p target in 3' UTR of of mKate. miRNA activity can be measured by the repression of mKate2 relative to EBFP2 fluorescent proteins . Plasmid is inherently unstable; please see Depositor Comments
Depositing lab: Ron Weiss. Depositing organization: Massachusetts Institute of Technology. Publication: A mixed antagonistic/synergistic miRNA repression model enables accurate predictions of multi-input miRNA sensor activity. Gam JJ, Babb J, Weiss R. Nat Commun. 2018 Jun 22;9(1):2430. doi: 10.1038/s41467-018-04575-0. PubMed 29934631.
Backbone
  Vector backbone: Low Sensor Backbone (LSB)
  Vector type: Mammalian Expression, Synthetic Biology
Growth in bacteria
  Bacterial resistance: Ampicillin and Kanamycin, 100 & 50 μg/mL
  Growth temperature: 30°C
  Growth strain: NEB Stable
  Copy number: High Copy
Gene/Insert
  Gene/Insert name: hsa-miR-26b-5p target
  Species: H. sapiens (human)
  Entrez Gene: MIR26B (a.k.a. MIRN26B, hsa-mir-26b, miR-26b)
  Promoter: EF-1a
  Cloning method: Gibson Cloning
Terms and licenses: Academic/Nonprofit Terms; Industry Terms: Not Available to Industry
Depositor comments: Please note that this plasmid is inherently unstable due to a repeating poly A element. We recommend performing a diagnostic digest on multiple colonies upon receipt. The depositors would like to note the presence of several discrepancies between the depositor sequence and physical plasmid sequence. In particular, the sequences upstream and downstream of the puromycin coding region have 10 bp insertions which do not affect the ability to perform puromycin selection. The sequences for those regions within the physical plasmids are as follows: Upstream of Puro: GAATTCGACCGCCTGTCTCAAGGTGCCACC; Downstream of Puro: GCTTTGAGACTACGCGTGAATTCACTCCTC.
How to cite: LSB-hsa-miR-26b-5p was a gift from Ron Weiss (Addgene plasmid # 103380 ; http://n2t.net/addgene:103380 ; RRID:Addgene_103380)
