[The description below was written by a language model from this plasmid's Addgene catalogue record and pLannotate feature annotations shown in this document.]
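Description:
LSB-hsa-miR-26b-5p is a mammalian expression plasmid from a synthetic-biology sensor series, built on the Low Sensor Backbone (LSB) and designed to report the activity of the human microRNA miR-26b-5p by fluorescence. The roughly 11 kb construct replicates in E. coli from a high-copy ColE1/pUC-type origin and carries both an ampicillin (β-lactamase) and a kanamycin (aph(3')-Ia) resistance gene, so it is maintained under dual selection. A puromycin N-acetyltransferase coding sequence followed by a rabbit β-globin polyadenylation signal is also present for selection in mammalian cells, although the feature table does not annotate a promoter directly upstream of it.

The payload consists of two parallel transcription units in the same orientation. Each uses the human EF-1α core promoter with its intron A and ends in a β-globin-derived 3' region and poly(A) signal. Each is also bracketed by attB4, attB1 and attB2 Gateway scars. The first unit expresses the red fluorescent protein mKate2, and the record states that the miR-26b-5p target is placed in its 3' UTR. The target itself is not annotated in the feature table, but an unannotated gap lies between the attB2 site and the β-globin sequence. The second unit expresses the blue protein EBFP2 without a target and serves as an internal normaliser. When miR-26b-5p is active in a transfected cell it represses the mKate2 transcript, so the drop in red relative to blue fluorescence measures miRNA activity.

The depositor notes that the repeated poly(A) element makes the plasmid inherently unstable. The physical plasmid also differs slightly from the deposited sequence, with short insertions flanking the puromycin coding region that do not impair selection.
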