Features (pLannotate 1.2.2; 28 found; start..end, strand, type, name):
     87..675     -  rep_origin     ori: high-copy-number ColE1/pMB1/pBR322/pUC origin of replication
    846..1706    -  CDS            AmpR: β-lactamase; bla; confers resistance to ampicillin, carbenicillin, and related antibiotics
   1707..1778    -  promoter       AmpR promoter: bla
   1857..2456    +  CDS            PuroR: puromycin N-acetyltransferase; pac from Streptomyces alboniger; confers resistance to puromycin
   2461..2541    +  CDS            HBB (fragment): HBB_PONPY - Experimental evidence at transcript level: Swiss-Prot protein existence level 2. Involved in oxygen transport from the lung to the various peripheral tissues. From Pongo pygmaeus (Bornean orangutan).
   2612..2667    +  polyA_signal   β-globin poly(A) signal: rabbit β-globin polyadenylation signal (Gil and Proudfoot, 1987)
   3646..3666    +  protein_bind   attB4: mutant version of attB; core recombination site for the Gateway® BP reaction BP Clonase™
   3734..3945    +  promoter       EF-1α core promoter: core promoter for human elongation factor EF-1α
   3946..4884    +  intron         EF-1α intron A: intron upstream of the start codon of human EF-1α
   4911..4931    +  protein_bind   attB1: mutant version of attB; core recombination site for the Gateway® BP reaction BP Clonase™
   4951..5646    +  CDS            mKate2: mKate2 is a basic (constitutively fluorescent) red fluorescent protein published in 2009, derived from Entacmaea quadricolor. It is reported to be a rapidly-maturing monomer with moderate acid sensitivity.
   5666..5690    -  protein_bind   attB2: mutant version of attB; recombination site for the Gateway® BP reaction BP Clonase™
   5830..5904    +  CDS            HBB (fragment): HBB_PONPY - Experimental evidence at transcript level: Swiss-Prot protein existence level 2. Involved in oxygen transport from the lung to the various peripheral tissues. From Pongo pygmaeus (Bornean orangutan).
   5975..6030    +  polyA_signal   β-globin poly(A) signal: rabbit β-globin polyadenylation signal (Gil and Proudfoot, 1987)
   6414..6439    +  misc_feature   SA: splice acceptor site
   7111..7131    +  protein_bind   attB4: mutant version of attB; core recombination site for the Gateway® BP reaction BP Clonase™
   7199..7410    +  promoter       EF-1α core promoter: core promoter for human elongation factor EF-1α
   7411..8349    +  intron         EF-1α intron A: intron upstream of the start codon of human EF-1α
   8376..8396    +  protein_bind   attB1: mutant version of attB; core recombination site for the Gateway® BP reaction BP Clonase™
   8407..9123    +  CDS            EBFP2: EBFP2 is a basic (constitutively fluorescent) blue fluorescent protein published in 2007, derived from Aequorea victoria. It is reported to be a rapidly-maturing monomer with moderate acid sensitivity.
   9131..9155    -  protein_bind   attB2: mutant version of attB; recombination site for the Gateway® BP reaction BP Clonase™
   9159..9239    +  CDS            HBB (fragment): HBB_PONPY - Experimental evidence at transcript level: Swiss-Prot protein existence level 2. Involved in oxygen transport from the lung to the various peripheral tissues. From Pongo pygmaeus (Bornean orangutan).
   9310..9365    +  polyA_signal   β-globin poly(A) signal: rabbit β-globin polyadenylation signal (Gil and Proudfoot, 1987)
   9748..9770    -  protein_bind   lac operator (fragment): The lac repressor binds to the lac operator to inhibit transcription in E. coli. This inhibition can be relieved by adding lactose or isopropyl-β-D-thiogalactopyranoside (IPTG). lac repressor encoded by lacI
   9774..9804    -  promoter       lac promoter: promoter for the E. coli lac operon
   9819..9840    -  protein_bind   CAP binding site: CAP binding activates transcription in the presence of cAMP. E. coli catabolite activator protein
   9853..9892    -  CDS            lacI (fragment): lac repressor; lacI; The lac repressor binds to the lac operator to inhibit transcription in E. coli. This inhibition can be relieved by adding lactose or isopropyl-β-D-thiogalactopyranoside (IPTG).
  10065..10874   +  CDS            KanR: aminoglycoside phosphotransferase; aph(3')-Ia; confers resistance to kanamycin in bacteria or G418 (Geneticin®) in eukaryotes
>Addgene plasmid #103380 | LSB-hsa-miR-26b-5p | depositor full sequence | sequence record 195809 | Full Sequence
AATTGAGGGGATAACGCAGGAAAGAACATGTGAGCAAAAGGCCAGCAAAAGGCCAGGAACCGTAAAAAGG
CCGCGTTGCTGGCGTTTTTCCATAGGCTCCGCCCCCCTGACGAGCATCACAAAAATCGACGCTCAAGTCA
GAGGTGGCGAAACCCGACAGGACTATAAAGATACCAGGCGTTTCCCCCTGGAAGCTCCCTCGTGCGCTCT
CCTGTTCCGACCCTGCCGCTTACCGGATACCTGTCCGCCTTTCTCCCTTCGGGAAGCGTGGCGCTTTCTC
ATAGCTCACGCTGTAGGTATCTCAGTTCGGTGTAGGTCGTTCGCTCCAAGCTGGGCTGTGTGCACGAACC
CCCCGTTCAGCCCGACCGCTGCGCCTTATCCGGTAACTATCGTCTTGAGTCCAACCCGGTAAGACACGAC
TTATCGCCACTGGCAGCAGCCACTGGTAACAGGATTAGCAGAGCGAGGTATGTAGGCGGTGCTACAGAGT
TCTTGAAGTGGTGGCCTAACTACGGCTACACTAGAAGAACAGTATTTGGTATCTGCGCTCTGCTGAAGCC
AGTTACCTTCGGAAAAAGAGTTGGTAGCTCTTGATCCGGCAAACAAACCACCGCTGGTAGCGGTGGTTTT
TTTGTTTGCAAGCAGCAGATTACGCGCAGAAAAAAAGGATCTCAAGAAGATCCTTTGATCTTTTCTACGG
GGTCTGACGCTCAGTGGAACGAAAACTCACGTTAAGGGATTTTGGTCATGAGATTATCAAAAAGGATCTT
CACCTAGATCCTTTTAAATTAAAAATGAAGTTTTAAATCAATCTAAAGTATATATGAGTAAACTTGGTCT
GACAGTTACCAATGCTTAATCAGTGAGGCACCTATCTCAGCGATCTGTCTATTTCGTTCATCCATAGTTG
CCTGACTCCCCGTCGTGTAGATAACTACGATACGGGAGGGCTTACCATCTGGCCCCAGTGCTGCAATGAT
ACCGCGAGAACCACGCTCACCGGCTCCAGATTTATCAGCAATAAACCAGCCAGCCGGAAGGGCCGAGCGC
AGAAGTGGTCCTGCAACTTTATCCGCCTCCATCCAGTCTATTAATTGTTGCCGGGAAGCTAGAGTAAGTA
GTTCGCCAGTTAATAGTTTGCGCAACGTTGTTGCCATTGCTACAGGCATCGTGGTGTCACGCTCGTCGTT
TGGTATGGCTTCATTCAGCTCCGGTTCCCAACGATCAAGGCGAGTTACATGATCCCCCATGTTGTGCAAA
AAAGCGGTTAGCTCCTTCGGTCCTCCGATCGTTGTCAGAAGTAAGTTGGCCGCAGTGTTATCACTCATGG
TTATGGCAGCACTGCATAATTCTCTTACTGTCATGCCATCCGTAAGATGCTTTTCTGTGACTGGTGAGTA
CTCAACCAAGTCATTCTGAGAATAGTGTATGCGGCGACCGAGTTGCTCTTGCCCGGCGTCAATACGGGAT
AATACCGCGCCACATAGCAGAACTTTAAAAGTGCTCATCATTGGAAAACGTTCTTCGGGGCGAAAACTCT
CAAGGATCTTACCGCTGTTGAGATCCAGTTCGATGTAACCCACTCGTGCACCCAACTGATCTTCAGCATC
TTTTACTTTCACCAGCGTTTCTGGGTGAGCAAAAACAGGAAGGCAAAATGCCGCAAAAAAGGGAATAAGG
GCGACACGGAAATGTTGAATACTCATACTCTTCCTTTTTCAATATTATTGAAGCATTTATCAGGGTTATT
GTCTCATGAGCGGATACATATTTGAATGTAGCTCCGAATTTCTCGAGGGCTTGTCGACGACGGCGGTCTC
CGTCGTCAGGATCATGAATTCGACCCGCCTGCCACCATGACCGAGTACAAGCCCACGGTGCGCCTCGCCA
CCCGCGACGACGTCCCCCGGGCCGTACGCACCCTCGCCGCCGCGTTCGCCGACTACCCCGCCACGCGCCA
CACCGTCGACCCGGACCGCCACATCGAGCGGGTCACCGAGCTGCAAGAACTCTTCCTCACGCGCGTCGGG
CTCGACATCGGCAAGGTGTGGGTCGCGGACGACGGCGCCGCGGTGGCGGTCTGGACCACGCCGGAGAGCG
TCGAAGCGGGGGCGGTGTTCGCCGAGATCGGCCCGCGCATGGCCGAGTTGAGCGGTTCCCGGCTGGCCGC
GCAGCAACAGATGGAAGGCCTCCTGGCGCCGCACCGGCCCAAGGAGCCCGCGTGGTTCCTGGCCACCGTC
GGCGTCTCGCCCGACCACCAGGGCAAGGGTCTGGGCAGCGCCGTCGTGCTCCCCGGAGTGGAGGCGGCCG
AGCGCGCCGGGGTGCCCGCCTTCCTGGAGACATCCGCGCCCCGCAACCTCCCCTTCTACGAGCGGCTCGG
CTTCACCGTCACCGCCGACGTCGAGGTGCCCGAAGGACCGCGCACCTGGTGCATGACCCGCAAGCCCGGT
GCCTGATACGCGTGAATTCACTCCTCAGGTGCAGGCTGCCTATCAGAAGGTGGTGGCTGGTGTGGCCAAT
GCCCTGGCTCACAAATACCACTGAGATCTTTTTCCCTCTGCCAAAAATTATGGGGACATCATGAAGCCCC
TTGAGCATCTGACTTCTGGCTAATAAAGGAAATTTATTTTCATTGCAATAGTGTGTTGGAATTTTTTGTG
TCTCTCACTCGGAAGGACATATGGGAGGGCAAATCATTTAAAACATCAGAATGAGTATTTGGTTTAGAGT
TTGGCAACATATGCCCATATGCTGGCTGCCATGAACAAAGGTTGGCTATAAAGAGGTCATCAGTATATGA
AACAGCCCCCTGCTGTCCATTCCTTATTCCATAGAAAAGCCTTGACTTGAGGTTAGATTTTTTTTATATT
TTGTTTTGTGTTATTTTTTTCTTTAACATCCCTAAAATTTTCCTTACATGTTTTACTAGCCAGATTTTTC
CTCCTCTCCTGACTACTCCCAGTCATAGCTGTCCCTCTTCTCTTATGGAGATCCCTCGACCTGCAGCCCA
AGCTTGAATTCTCTAGAATTACCCTGTTATCCCTATGCTTGGTTTACCGAGCTCTTATTGGTTTTCAAAC
TTCATTGACTGTGCCCAACGCGCCTGGGAGCTCACGGGGACAGCCCCCCCCCAAAGCCCCCAGGGATGTA
ATTACGTCCCTCCCCCGCTAGGGGGCAGCAGCGAGCCGCCCGGGGCTCCGCTCCGGTCCGGCGCTCCCCC
CGCATCCCCGAGCCGGCAGCGTGCGGGGACAGCCCGGGCACGGGGAAGGTGGCACGGGATCGCTTTCCTC
TGAACGCTTCTCGCTGCTCTTTGAGCCTGCAGACACCTGGGGGGATACGGGGAAAAAGCTAGGCTGAAAG
ACCGGTTCTTAGAATGACACGCGCCTGGGAGCTCACGGGGACAGCCCCCCCCCAAAGCCCCCAGGGATGT
AATTACGTCCCTCCCCCGCTAGGGGGCAGCAGCGAGCCGCCCGGGGCTCCGCTCCGGTCCGGCGCTCCCC
CCGCATCCCCGAGCCGGCAGCGTGCGGGGACAGCCCGGGCACGGGGAAGGTGGCACGGGATCGCTTTCCT
CTGAACGCTTCTCGCTGCTCTTTGAGCCTGCAGACACCTGGGGGGATACGGGGAAAAAGCTAACTTCTGA
GACGACAACTTTGTATAGAAAAGTTGGCTCCGAATTCGCCCTTGACAGCAGAGATCCAGTTTGGTTAATT
AATTGGCTCCGGTGCCCGTCAGTGGGCAGAGCGCACATCGCCCACAGTCCCCGAGAAGTTGTGGGGAGGG
GTCGGCAATTGAACCGGTGCCTAGAGAAGGTGGCGCGGGGTAAACTGGGAAAGTGATGTCGTGTACTGGC
TCCGCCTTTTTCCCGAGGGTGGGGGAGAACCGTATATAAGTGCAGTAGTCGCCGTGAACGTTCTTTTTCG
CAACGGGTTTGCCGCCAGAACACAGGTAAGTGCCGTGTGTGGTTCCCGCGGGCCTGGCCTCTTTACGGGT
TATGGCCCTTGCGTGCCTTGAATTACTTCCACCTGGCTGCAGTACGTGATTCTTGATCCCGAGCTTCGGG
TTGGAAGTGGGTGGGAGAGTTCGAGGCCTTGCGCTTAAGGAGCCCCTTCGCCTCGTGCTTGAGTTGAGGC
CTGGCCTGGGCGCTGGGGCCGCCGCGTGCGAATCTGGTGGCACCTTCGCGCCTGTCTCGCTGCTTTCGAT
AAGTCTCTAGCCATTTAAAATTTTTGATGACCTGCTGCGACGCTTTTTTTCTGGCAAGATAGTCTTGTAA
ATGCGGGCCAAGATCTGCACACTGGTATTTCGGTTTTTGGGGCCGCGGGCGGCGACGGGGCCCGTGCGTC
CCAGCGCACATGTTCGGCGAGGCGGGGCCTGCGAGCGCGGCCACCGAGAATCGGACGGGGGTAGTCTCAA
GCTGGCCGGCCTGCTCTGGTGCCTGGCCTCGCGCCGCCGTGTATCGCCCCGCCCTGGGCGGCAAGGCTGG
CCCGGTCGGCACCAGTTGCGTGAGCGGAAAGATGGCCGCTTCCCGGCCCTGCTGCAGGGAGCTCAAAATG
GAGGACGCGGCGCTCGGGAGAGCGGGCGGGTGAGTCACCCACACAAAGGAAAAGGGCCTTTCCGTCCTCA
GCCGTCGCTTCATGTGACTCCACGGAGTACCGGGCGCCGTCCAGGCACCTCGATTAGTTCTCGAGCTTTT
GGAGTACGTCGTCTTTAGGTTGGGGGGAGGGGTTTTATGCGATGGAGTTTCCCCACACTGAGTGGGTGGA
GACTGAAGTTAGGCCAGCTTGGCACTTGATGTAATTCTCCTTGGAATTTGCCCTTTTTGAGTTTGGATCT
TGGTTCATTCTCAAGCCTCAGACAGTGGTTCAAAGTTTTTTTCTTCCATTTCAGGTGTCGTGAGAAGGGC
GAATTCGACCCAAGTTTGTACAAAAAAGCAGGCTGGATCCAGGTGCCACCATGGTGAGCGAGCTGATTAA
GGAGAACATGCACATGAAGCTGTACATGGAGGGCACCGTGAACAACCACCACTTCAAGTGCACATCCGAG
GGCGAAGGCAAGCCCTACGAGGGCACCCAGACCATGAGAATCAAGGCGGTCGAGGGCGGCCCTCTCCCCT
TCGCCTTCGACATCCTGGCTACCAGCTTCATGTACGGCAGCAAAACCTTCATCAACCACACCCAGGGCAT
CCCCGACTTCTTTAAGCAGTCCTTCCCCGAGGGCTTCACATGGGAGAGAGTCACCACATACGAAGATGGG
GGCGTGCTGACCGCTACCCAGGACACCAGCCTCCAGGACGGCTGCCTCATCTACAACGTCAAGATCAGAG
GGGTGAACTTCCCATCCAACGGCCCTGTGATGCAGAAGAAAACACTCGGCTGGGAGGCCTCCACCGAGAC
ACTGTACCCCGCTGACGGCGGCCTGGAAGGCAGAGCCGACATGGCCCTGAAGCTCGTGGGCGGGGGCCAC
CTGATCTGCAACCTTAAGACCACATACAGATCCAAGAAACCCGCTAAGAACCTCAAGATGCCCGGCGTCT
ACTATGTGGACAGGAGACTGGAAAGAATCAAGGAGGCCGACAAAGAGACATACGTCGAGCAGCACGAGGT
GGCTGTGGCCAGATACTGCGACCTCCCTAGCAAACTGGGGCACAAACTTAATTGAGAATTCTACCACCCA
GCTTTCTTGTACAAAGTGGTACGTCTCAAGACCAGAGGTCTCTGCTTATGTTCCCACCTATCCTGAATTA
CTTGAAACCTATCCTGAATTACTTGAAACCTATCCTGAATTACTTGAAACCTATCCTGAATTACTTGAAC
AACCAGAAGAGACCTGTGCTTCACTCCTCAGGTGCAGGCTGCCTATCAGAAGGTGGTGGCTGGTGTGGCC
AATGCCCTGGCTCACAAATACCACTGAGATCTTTTTCCCTCTGCCAAAAATTATGGGGACATCATGAAGC
CCCTTGAGCATCTGACTTCTGGCTAATAAAGGAAATTTATTTTCATTGCAATAGTGTGTTGGAATTTTTT
GTGTCTCTCACTCGGAAGGACATATGGGAGGGCAAATCATTTAAAACATCAGAATGAGTATTTGGTTTAG
AGTTTGGCAACATATGCCCATATGCTGGCTGCCATGAACAAAGGTTGGCTATAAAGAGGTCATCAGTATA
TGAAACAGCCCCCTGCTGTCCATTCCTTATTCCATAGAAAAGCCTTGACTTGAGGTTAGATTTTTTTTAT
ATTTTGTTTTGTGTTATTTTTTTCTTTAACATCCCTAAAATTTTCCTTACATGTTTTACTAGCCAGATTT
TTCCTCCTCTCCTGACTACTCCCAGTCATAGCTGTCCCTCTTCTCTTATGGAGATCCCGAGCGGTGCGTT
TTTATGCTTGTAGTATTGTATAATGTTTTTAAGATCCAAGCTTCTGACCTCTTCTCTTCCTCCCACAGGG
CCTCGAGACAATTGCATCGATGGTACCAGTGAAAGTCTGCAATGAATTCGAGTTGGCGCGCCTGTCATTC
TAAATCTCTCTTTCAGCCTAAAGCTTTTTCCCCGTATCCCCCCAGGTGTCTGCAGGCTCAAAGAGCAGCG
AGAAGCGTTCAGAGGAAAGCGATCCCGTGCCACCTTCCCCGTGCCCGGGCTGTCCCCGCACGCTGCCGGC
TCGGGGATGCGGGGGGAGCGCCGGACCGGAGCGGAGCCCCGGGCGGCTCGCTGCTGCCCCCTAGCGGGGG
AGGGACGTAATTACATCCCTGGGGGCTTTGGGAGGGGGCTGTCCCCGTGAGCTCCCAGGCGCGCCTGTCA
TTCTAAATCTCTCTTTCAGCCTAAAGCTTTTTCCCCGTATCCCCCCAGGTGTCTGCAGGCTCAAAGAGCA
GCGAGAAGCGTTCAGAGGAAAGCGATCCCGTGCCACCTTCCCCGTGCCCGGGCTGTCCCCGCACGCTGCC
GGCTCGGGGATGCGGGGGGAGCGCCGGACCGGAGCGGAGCCCCGGGCGGCTCGCTGCTGCCCCCTAGCGG
GGGAGGGACGTAATTACATCCCTGGGGGCTTTGGGGGGGGGCTGTCCCCGTGAGCTCCCAGGCGCGCCAA
CTCGGTACCGTATCGATGTCGACGTTAACGCTAGTGATATCAACTTTGTATAGAAAAGTTGGCTCCGAAT
TCGCCCTTGACAGCAGAGATCCAGTTTGGTTAATTAATTGGCTCCGGTGCCCGTCAGTGGGCAGAGCGCA
CATCGCCCACAGTCCCCGAGAAGTTGTGGGGAGGGGTCGGCAATTGAACCGGTGCCTAGAGAAGGTGGCG
CGGGGTAAACTGGGAAAGTGATGTCGTGTACTGGCTCCGCCTTTTTCCCGAGGGTGGGGGAGAACCGTAT
ATAAGTGCAGTAGTCGCCGTGAACGTTCTTTTTCGCAACGGGTTTGCCGCCAGAACACAGGTAAGTGCCG
TGTGTGGTTCCCGCGGGCCTGGCCTCTTTACGGGTTATGGCCCTTGCGTGCCTTGAATTACTTCCACCTG
GCTGCAGTACGTGATTCTTGATCCCGAGCTTCGGGTTGGAAGTGGGTGGGAGAGTTCGAGGCCTTGCGCT
TAAGGAGCCCCTTCGCCTCGTGCTTGAGTTGAGGCCTGGCCTGGGCGCTGGGGCCGCCGCGTGCGAATCT
GGTGGCACCTTCGCGCCTGTCTCGCTGCTTTCGATAAGTCTCTAGCCATTTAAAATTTTTGATGACCTGC
TGCGACGCTTTTTTTCTGGCAAGATAGTCTTGTAAATGCGGGCCAAGATCTGCACACTGGTATTTCGGTT
TTTGGGGCCGCGGGCGGCGACGGGGCCCGTGCGTCCCAGCGCACATGTTCGGCGAGGCGGGGCCTGCGAG
CGCGGCCACCGAGAATCGGACGGGGGTAGTCTCAAGCTGGCCGGCCTGCTCTGGTGCCTGGCCTCGCGCC
GCCGTGTATCGCCCCGCCCTGGGCGGCAAGGCTGGCCCGGTCGGCACCAGTTGCGTGAGCGGAAAGATGG
CCGCTTCCCGGCCCTGCTGCAGGGAGCTCAAAATGGAGGACGCGGCGCTCGGGAGAGCGGGCGGGTGAGT
CACCCACACAAAGGAAAAGGGCCTTTCCGTCCTCAGCCGTCGCTTCATGTGACTCCACGGAGTACCGGGC
GCCGTCCAGGCACCTCGATTAGTTCTCGAGCTTTTGGAGTACGTCGTCTTTAGGTTGGGGGGAGGGGTTT
TATGCGATGGAGTTTCCCCACACTGAGTGGGTGGAGACTGAAGTTAGGCCAGCTTGGCACTTGATGTAAT
TCTCCTTGGAATTTGCCCTTTTTGAGTTTGGATCTTGGTTCATTCTCAAGCCTCAGACAGTGGTTCAAAG
TTTTTTTCTTCCATTTCAGGTGTCGTGAGAAGGGCGAATTCGACCCAAGTTTGTACAAAAAAGCAGGCTC
GCCACCATGGTGAGCAAGGGCGAGGAGCTGTTCACCGGGGTGGTGCCCATCCTGGTCGAGCTGGACGGCG
ACGTAAACGGCCACAAGTTCAGCGTGAGGGGCGAGGGCGAGGGCGATGCCACCAACGGCAAGCTGACCCT
GAAGTTCATCTGCACCACCGGCAAGCTGCCCGTGCCCTGGCCCACCCTCGTGACCACCCTGAGCCACGGC
GTGCAGTGCTTCGCCCGCTACCCCGACCACATGAAGCAGCACGACTTCTTCAAGTCCGCCATGCCCGAAG
GCTACGTCCAGGAGCGCACCATCTTCTTCAAGGACGACGGCACCTACAAGACCCGCGCCGAGGTGAAGTT
CGAGGGCGACACCCTAGTGAACCGCATCGAGCTGAAGGGCGTCGACTTCAAGGAGGACGGCAACATCCTG
GGGCACAAGCTGGAGTACAACTTCAACAGCCACAACATCTATATCATGGCCGTCAAGCAGAAGAACGGCA
TCAAGGTGAACTTCAAGATCCGCCACAACGTGGAGGACGGCAGCGTGCAGCTCGCCGACCACTACCAGCA
GAACACCCCCATCGGCGACGGCCCCGTGCTGCTGCCCGACAGCCACTACCTGAGCACCCAGTCCGTGCTG
AGCAAAGACCCCAACGAGAAGCGCGATCACATGGTCCTGCTGGAGTTCCGCACCGCCGCCGGGATCACTC
TCGGCATGGACGAGCTGTACAAGTAATACCACCCAGCTTTCTTGTACAAAGTGGTACGCGTGAATTCACT
CCTCAGGTGCAGGCTGCCTATCAGAAGGTGGTGGCTGGTGTGGCCAATGCCCTGGCTCACAAATACCACT
GAGATCTTTTTCCCTCTGCCAAAAATTATGGGGACATCATGAAGCCCCTTGAGCATCTGACTTCTGGCTA
ATAAAGGAAATTTATTTTCATTGCAATAGTGTGTTGGAATTTTTTGTGTCTCTCACTCGGAAGGACATAT
GGGAGGGCAAATCATTTAAAACATCAGAATGAGTATTTGGTTTAGAGTTTGGCAACATATGCCCATATGC
TGGCTGCCATGAACAAAGGTTGGCTATAAAGAGGTCATCAGTATATGAAACAGCCCCCTGCTGTCCATTC
CTTATTCCATAGAAAAGCCTTGACTTGAGGTTAGATTTTTTTTATATTTTGTTTTGTGTTATTTTTTTCT
TTAACATCCCTAAAATTTTCCTTACATGTTTTACTAGCCAGATTTTTCCTCCTCTCCTGACTACTCCCAG
TCATAGCTGTCCCTCTTCTCTTATGGAGATCCCTCGACCTGCAGCCCAAGCTTGGCGTAATCATGGTCAT
AGCTGTTTCCTGTGTGAAATTGTTATCCGCTCACAATTCCACACAACATACGAGCCGGAAGCATAAAGTG
TAAAGCCTGGGGTGCCTAATGAGTGAGCTAACTCACATTAATTGCGTTGCGCTCACTGCCCGCTTTCCAG
TCGGGAAACCTGTCGTGCCAGCGGATCGACAGTACTAAGCTTGGTCTAATACCCAATCTCTCGTCTTATC
CAGATGTTTTATACGCCTCTGGCCCGTGTCTCAAAATCTCTGATGTTACATTGCACAAGATAAAATAATA
TCATCATGAACAATAAAACTGTCTGCTTACATAAACAGTAATACAAGGGGTGTTATGAGCCATATTCAAC
GGGAAACGTCGAGGCCGCGATTAAATTCCAACATGGATGCTGATTTATATGGGTATAAATGGGCTCGCGA
TAATGTCGGGCAATCAGGTGCGACAATCTATCGCTTGTATGGGAAGCCCGATGCGCCAGAGTTGTTTCTG
AAACATGGCAAAGGTAGCGTTGCCAATGATGTTACAGATGAGATGGTCAGACTAAACTGGCTGACGGAAT
TTATGCCTCTTCCGACCATCAAGCATTTTATCCGTACTCCTGATGATGCATGGTTACTCACCACTGCGAT
CCCCGGAAAAACAGCATTCCAGGTATTAGAAGAATATCCTGATTCAGGTGAAAATATTGTTGATGCGCTG
GCAGTGTTCCTGCGCCGGTTGCATTCGATTCCTGTTTGTAATTGTCCTTTTAACAGCGATCGCGTATTTC
GTCTCGCTCAGGCGCAATCACGAATGAATAACGGTTTGGTTGATGCGAGTGATTTTGATGACGAGCGTAA
TGGCTGGCCTGTTGAACAAGTCTGGAAAGAAATGCATAAACTTTTGCCATTCTCACCGGATTCAGTCGTC
ACTCATGGTGATTTCTCACTTGATAACCTTATTTTTGACGAGGGGAAATTAATAGGTTGTATTGATGTTG
GACGAGTCGGAATCGCAGACCGATACCAGGATCTTGCCATCCTATGGAACTGCCTCGGTGAGTTTTCTCC
TTCATTACAGAAACGGCTTTTTCAAAAATATGGTATTGATAATCCTGATATGAATAAATTGCAGTTTCAT
TTGATGCTCGATGAGTTTTTCTAATCAGAATTGGTTAATTGGTTGTAACACTGGCAGAGCATTACGCTGA
CTTGACGGGACGGCGCAAGCTCATGACCAAAATCCCTTAACGTGAGTTACGCGTCGTTCCACTGAGCGTC
AGAGGTATCACTAGTATTACAGAGGTAAGTTATAACAGTCGCCTAACCC
