>Addgene plasmid #103380 | LSB-hsa-miR-26b-5p | depositor partial sequence | sequence record 195810 | hsa-miR-26b-5p target
ACCTATCCTGAATTACTTGAA
