>Addgene plasmid #103380 | LSB-hsa-miR-26b-5p | addgene partial sequence | sequence record 272284 | mKate2-F 5'-ACCCGCTAAGAACCTCAAGA-3'
CAAGGAGGCCGACAAAGAGACATACGTCGAGCAGCACGAGGTGGCTGTGGCCAGATACTGCGACCTCCCT
AGCAAACTGGGGCACAAACTTAATTGAGAATTCTACCACCCAGCTTTCTTGTACAAAGTGGTACGTCTCA
AGACCAGAGGTCTCTGCTTATGTTCCCACCTATCCTGAATTACTTGAAACCTATCCTGAATTACTTGAAA
CCTATCCTGAATTACTTGAAACCTATCCTGAATTACTTGAACAACCAGAAGAGACCTGTGCTTCACTCCT
CAGGTGCAGGCTGCCTATCAGAAGGTGGTGGCTGGTGTGGCCAATGCCCTGGCTCACAAATACCACTGAG
ATCTTTTTCCCTCTGCCAAAAATTATGGGGACATCATGAAGCCC
